>Addgene plasmid #198477 | Lenti-guide-puro mAtp6v1a-1 | addgene full sequence | sequence record 390777 | Addgene NGS Result
TAACAAATTGGCTGTGGTATATAAAATTATTCATAATGATAGTAGGAGGCTTGGTAGGTTTAAGAATAGT
TTTTGCTGTACTTTCTATAGTGAATAGAGTTAGGCAGGGATATTCACCATTATCGTTTCAGACCCACCTC
CCAACCCCGAGGGGACCCAGAGAGGGCCTATTTCCCATGATTCCTTCATATTTGCATATACGATACAAGG
CTGTTAGAGAGATAATTAGAATTAATTTGACTGTAAACACAAAGATATTAGTACAAAATACGTGACGTAG
AAAGTAATAATTTCTTGGGTAGTTTGCAGTTTTAAAATTATGTTTTAAAATGGACTATCATATGCTTACC
GTAACTTGAAAGTATTTCGATTTCTTGGCTTTATATATCTTGTGGAAAGGACGAAACACCGAGTCGGCCA
TCATACTGACGGTTTTAGAGCTAGAAATAGCAAGTTAAAATAAGGCTAGTCCGTTATCAACTTGAAAAAG
TGGCACCGAGTCGGTGCTTTTTTAAGCTTGGCGTAACTAGATCTTGAGACAAATGGCAGTATTCATCCAC
AATTTTAAAAGAAAAGGGGGGATTGGGGGGTACAGTGCAGGGGAAAGAATAGTAGACATAATAGCAACAG
ACATACAAACTAAAGAATTACAAAAACAAATTACAAAAATTCAAAATTTTCGGGTTTATTACAGGGACAG
CAGAGATCCACTTTGGCGCCGGCTCGAGGGGGCCCGGGTGCAAAGATGGATAAAGTTTTAAACAGAGAGG
AATCTTTGCAGCTAATGGACCTTCTAGGTCTTGAAAGGAGTGGGAATTGGCTCCGGTGCCCGTCAGTGGG
CAGAGCGCACATCGCCCACAGTCCCCGAGAAGTTGGGGGGAGGGGTCGGCAATTGATCCGGTGCCTAGAG
AAGGTGGCGCGGGGTAAACTGGGAAAGTGATGTCGTGTACTGGCTCCGCCTTTTTCCCGAGGGTGGGGGA
GAACCGTATATAAGTGCAGTAGTCGCCGTGAACGTTCTTTTTCGCAACGGGTTTGCCGCCAGAACACAGG
TAAGTGCCGTGTGTGGTTCCCGCGGGCCTGGCCTCTTTACGGGTTATGGCCCTTGCGTGCCTTGAATTAC
TTCCACCTGGCTGCAGTACGTGATTCTTGATCCCGAGCTTCGGGTTGGAAGTGGGTGGGAGAGTTCGAGG
CCTTGCGCTTAAGGAGCCCCTTCGCCTCGTGCTTGAGTTGAGGCCTGGCCTGGGCGCTGGGGCCGCCGCG
TGCGAATCTGGTGGCACCTTCGCGCCTGTCTCGCTGCTTTCGATAAGTCTCTAGCCATTTAAAATTTTTG
ATGACCTGCTGCGACGCTTTTTTTCTGGCAAGATAGTCTTGTAAATGCGGGCCAAGATCTGCACACTGGT
ATTTCGGTTTTTGGGGCCGCGGGCGGCGACGGGGCCCGTGCGTCCCAGCGCACATGTTCGGCGAGGCGGG
GCCTGCGAGCGCGGCCACCGAGAATCGGACGGGGGTAGTCTCAAGCTGGCCGGCCTGCTCTGGTGCCTGG
CCTCGCGCCGCCGTGTATCGCCCCGCCCTGGGCGGCAAGGCTGGCCCGGTCGGCACCAGTTGCGTGAGCG
GAAAGATGGCCGCTTCCCGGCCCTGCTGCAGGGAGCTCAAAATGGAGGACGCGGCGCTCGGGAGAGCGGG
CGGGTGAGTCACCCACACAAAGGAAAAGGGCCTTTCCGTCCTCAGCCGTCGCTTCATGTGACTCCACGGA
GTACCGGGCGCCGTCCAGGCACCTCGATTAGTTCTCGAGCTTTTGGAGTACGTCGTCTTTAGGTTGGGGG
GAGGGGTTTTATGCGATGGAGTTTCCCCACACTGAGTGGGTGGAGACTGAAGTTAGGCCAGCTTGGCACT
TGATGTAATTCTCCTTGGAATTTGCCCTTTTTGAGTTTGGATCTTGGTTCATTCTCAAGCCTCAGACAGT
GGTTCAAAGTTTTTTTCTTCCATTTCAGGTGTCGTGACGTACGGCCACCATGACCGAGTACAAGCCCACG
GTGCGCCTCGCCACCCGCGACGACGTCCCCAGGGCCGTACGCACCCTCGCCGCCGCGTTCGCCGACTACC
CCGCCACGCGCCACACCGTCGATCCGGACCGCCACATCGAGCGGGTCACCGAGCTGCAAGAACTCTTCCT
CACGCGCGTCGGGCTCGACATCGGCAAGGTGTGGGTCGCGGACGACGGCGCCGCCGTGGCGGTCTGGACC
ACGCCGGAGAGCGTCGAAGCGGGGGCGGTGTTCGCCGAGATCGGCCCGCGCATGGCCGAGTTGAGCGGTT
CCCGGCTGGCCGCGCAGCAACAGATGGAAGGCCTCCTGGCGCCGCACCGGCCCAAGGAGCCCGCGTGGTT
CCTGGCCACCGTCGGAGTCTCGCCCGACCACCAGGGCAAGGGTCTGGGCAGCGCCGTCGTGCTCCCCGGA
GTGGAGGCGGCCGAGCGCGCCGGGGTGCCCGCCTTCCTGGAGACCTCCGCGCCCCGCAACCTCCCCTTCT
ACGAGCGGCTCGGCTTCACCGTCACCGCCGACGTCGAGGTGCCCGAAGGACCGCGCACCTGGTGCATGAC
CCGCAAGCCCGGTGCCTGAACGCGTTAAGTCGACAATCAACCTCTGGATTACAAAATTTGTGAAAGATTG
ACTGGTATTCTTAACTATGTTGCTCCTTTTACGCTATGTGGATACGCTGCTTTAATGCCTTTGTATCATG
CTATTGCTTCCCGTATGGCTTTCATTTTCTCCTCCTTGTATAAATCCTGGTTGCTGTCTCTTTATGAGGA
GTTGTGGCCCGTTGTCAGGCAACGTGGCGTGGTGTGCACTGTGTTTGCTGACGCAACCCCCACTGGTTGG
GGCATTGCCACCACCTGTCAGCTCCTTTCCGGGACTTTCGCTTTCCCCCTCCCTATTGCCACGGCGGAAC
TCATCGCCGCCTGCCTTGCCCGCTGCTGGACAGGGGCTCGGCTGTTGGGCACTGACAATTCCGTGGTGTT
GTCGGGGAAATCATCGTCCTTTCCTTGGCTGCTCGCCTGTGTTGCCACCTGGATTCTGCGCGGGACGTCC
TTCTGCTACGTCCCTTCGGCCCTCAATCCAGCGGACCTTCCTTCCCGCGGCCTGCTGCCGGCTCTGCGGC
CTCTTCCGCGTCTTCGCCTTCGCCCTCAGACGAGTCGGATCTCCCTTTGGGCCGCCTCCCCGCGTCGACT
TTAAGACCAATGACTTACAAGGCAGCTGTAGATCTTAGCCACTTTTTAAAAGAAAAGGGGGGACTGGAAG
GGCTAATTCACTCCCAACGAAGACAAGATCTGCTTTTTGCTTGTACTGGGTCTCTCTGGTTAGACCAGAT
CTGAGCCTGGGAGCTCTCTGGCTAACTAGGGAACCCACTGCTTAAGCCTCAATAAAGCTTGCCTTGAGTG
CTTCAAGTAGTGTGTGCCCGTCTGTTGTGTGACTCTGGTAACTAGAGATCCCTCAGACCCTTTTAGTCAG
TGTGGAAAATCTCTAGCAGTACGTATAGTAGTTCATGTCATCTTATTATTCAGTATTTATAACTTGCAAA
GAAATGAATATCAGAGAGTGAGAGGAACTTGTTTATTGCAGCTTATAATGGTTACAAATAAAGCAATAGC
ATCACAAATTTCACAAATAAAGCATTTTTTTCACTGCATTCTAGTTGTGGTTTGTCCAAACTCATCAATG
TATCTTATCATGTCTGGCTCTAGCTATCCCGCCCCTAACTCCGCCCATCCCGCCCCTAACTCCGCCCAGT
TCCGCCCATTCTCCGCCCCATGGCTGACTAATTTTTTTTATTTATGCAGAGGCCGAGGCCGCCTCGGCCT
CTGAGCTATTCCAGAAGTAGTGAGGAGGCTTTTTTGGAGGCCTAGGGACGTACCCAATTCGCCCTATAGT
GAGTCGTATTACGCGCGCTCACTGGCCGTCGTTTTACAACGTCGTGACTGGGAAAACCCTGGCGTTACCC
AACTTAATCGCCTTGCAGCACATCCCCCTTTCGCCAGCTGGCGTAATAGCGAAGAGGCCCGCACCGATCG
CCCTTCCCAACAGTTGCGCAGCCTGAATGGCGAATGGG
[124 nt withheld, positions 4099-4222]
C
[91 nt withheld, positions 4224-4314]
A
[49 nt withheld, positions 4316-4364]
CCTTTGACGTTGGAGTCCACGTTCTTT
[37 nt withheld, positions 4392-4428]
ACCCTATCTCGGTCTATTCTTTTGATTTATAAGGGATTTTGCCGATTTCGGCCTATTGGTTAAAAAATGA
GCTGATTTAACAAAAATTTAACGCGAATTTTAACAAAATATTAACGCTTACAATTTAGGTGGCACTTTTC
GGGGAAATGTGCGCGGAACCCCTATTTGTTTATTTTTCTAAATACATTCAAATATGTATCCGCTCATGAG
ACAATAACCCTGATAAATGCTTCAATAATATTGAAAAAGGAAGAGTATGAGTATTCAACATTTCCGTGTC
GCCCTTATTCCCTTTTTTGCGGCATTTTGCCTTCCTGTTTTTGCTCACCCAGAAACGCTGGTGAAAGTAA
AAGATGCTGAAGATCAGTTGGGTGCACGAGTGGGTTACATCGAACTGGATCTCAACAGCGGTAAGATCCT
TGAGAGTTTTCGCCCCGAAGAACGTTTTCCAATGATGAGCACTTTTAAAGTTCTGCTATGTGGCGCGGTA
TTATCCCGTATTGACGCCGGGCAAGAGCAACTCGGTCGCCGCATACACTATTCTCAGAATGACTTGGTTG
AGTACTCACCAGTCACAGAAAAGCATCTTACGGATGGCATGACAGTAAGAGAATTATGCAGTGCTGCCAT
AACCATGAGTGATAACACTGCGGCCAACTTACTTCTGACAACGATCGGAGGACCGAAGGAGCTAACCGCT
TTTTTGCACAACATGGGGGATCATGTAACTCGCCTTGATCGTTGGGAACCGGAGCTGAATGAAGCCATAC
CAAACGACGAGCGTGACACCACGATGCCTGTAGCAATGGCAACAACGTTGCGCAAACTATTAACTGGCGA
ACTACTTACTCTAGCTTCCCGGCAACAATTAATAGACTGGATGGAGGCGGATAAAGTTGCAGGACCACTT
CTGCGCTCGGCCCTTCCGGCTGGCTGGTTTATTGCTGATAAATCTGGAGCCGGTGAGCGTGGGTCTCGCG
GTATCATTGCAGCACTGGGGCCAGATGGTAAGCCCTCCCGTATCGTAGTTATCTACACGACGGGGAGTCA
GGCAACTATGGATGAACGAAATAGACAGATCGCTGAGATAGGTGCCTCACTGATTAAGCATTGGTAACTG
TCAGACCAAGTTTACTCATATATACTTTAGATTGATTTAAAACTTCATTTTTAATTTAAAAGGATCTAGG
TGAAGATCCTTTTTGATAATCTCATGACCAAAATCCCTTAACGTGAGTTTTCGTTCCACTGAGCGTCAGA
CCCCGTAGAAAAGATCAAAGGATCTTCTTGAGATCCTTTTTTTCTGCGCGTAATCTGCTGCTTGCAAACA
AAAAAACCACCGCTACCAGCGGTGGTTTGTTTGCCGGATCAAGAGCTACCAACTCTTTTTCCGAAGGTAA
CTGGCTTCAGCAGAGCGCAGATACCAAATACTGTTCTTCTAGTGTAGCCGTAGTTAGGCCACCACTTCAA
GAACTCTGTAGCACCGCCTACATACCTCGCTCTGCTAATCCTGTTACCAGTGGCTGCTGCCAGTGGCGAT
AAGTCGTGTCTTACCGGGTTGGACTCAAGACGATAGTTACCGGATAAGGCGCAGCGGTCGGGCTGAACGG
GGGGTTCGTGCACACAGCCCAGCTTGGAGCGAACGACCTACACCGAACTGAGATACCTACAGCGTGAGCT
ATGAGAAAGCGCCACGCTTCCCGAAGGGAGAAAGGCGGACAGGTATCCGGTAAGCGGCAGGGTCGGAACA
GGAGAGCGCACGAGGGAGCTTCCAGGGGGAAACGCCTGGTATCTTTATAGTCCTGTCGGGTTTCGCCACC
TCTGACTTGAGCGTCGATTTTTGTGATGCTCGTCAGGGGGGCGGAGCCTATGGAAAAACGCCAGCAACGC
GGCCTTTTTACGGTTCCTGGCCTTTTGCTGGCCTTTTGCTCACATGTTCTTTCCTGCGTTATCCCCTGAT
TCTGTGGATAACCGTATTACCGCCTTTGAGTGAGCTGATACCGCTCGCCGCAGCCGAACGACCGAGCGCA
GCGAGTCAGTGAGCGAGGAAGCGGAAGAGCGCCCAATACGCAAACCGCCTCTCCCCGCGCGTTGGCCGAT
TCATTAATGCAGCTGGCACGACAGGTTTCCCGACTGGAAAGCGGGCAGTGAGCGCAACGCAATTAATGTG
AGTTAGCTCACTCATTAGGCACCCCAGGCTTTACACTTTATGCTTCCGGCTCGTATGTTGTGTGGAATTG
TGAGCGGATAACAATTTCACACAGGAAACAGCTATGACCATGATTACGCCAAGCGCGCAATTAACCCTCA
CTAAAGGGAACAAAAGCTGGAGCTGCAAGCTTAATGTAGTCTTATGCAATACTCTTGTAGTCTTGCAACA
TGGTAACGATGAGTTAGCAACATGCCTTACAAGGAGAGAAAAAGCACCGTGCATGCCGATTGGTGGAAGT
AAGGTGGTACGATCGTGCCTTATTAGGAAGGCAACAGACGGGTCTGACATGGATTGGACGAACCACTGAA
TTGCCGCATTGCAGAGATATTGTATTTAAGTGCCTAGCTCGATACATAAACGGGTCTCTCTGGTTAGACC
AGATCTGAGCCTGGGAGCTCTCTGGCTAACTAGGGAACCCACTGCTTAAGCCTCAATAAAGCTTGCCTTG
AGTGCTTCAAGTAGTGTGTGCCCGTCTGTTGTGTGACTCTGGTAACTAGAGATCCCTCAGACCCTTTTAG
TCAGTGTGGAAAATCTCTAGCAGTGGCGCCCGAACAGGGACTTGAAAGCGAAAGGGAAACCAGAGGAGCT
CTCTCGACGCAGGACTCGGCTTGCTGAAGCGCGCACGGCAAGAGGCGAGGGGCGGCGACTGGTGAGTACG
CCAAAAATTTTGACTAGCGGAGGCTAGAAGGAGAGAGATGGGTGCGAGAGCGTCAGTATTAAGCGGGGGA
GAATTAGATCGCGATGGGAAAAAATTCGGTTAAGGCCAGGGGGAAAGAAAAAATATAAATTAAAACATAT
AGTATGGGCAAGCAGGGAGCTAGAACGATTCGCAGTTAATCCTGGCCTGTTAGAAACATCAGAAGGCTGT
AGACAAATACTGGGACAGCTACAACCATCCCTTCAGACAGGATCAGAAGAACTTAGATCATTATATAATA
CAGTAGCAACCCTCTATTGTGTGCATCAAAGGATAGAGATAAAAGACACCAAGGAAGCTTTAGACAAGAT
AGAGGAAGAGCAAAACAAAAGTAAGACCACCGCACAGCAAGCGGCCGCTGATCTTCAGACCTGGAGGAGG
AGATATGAGGGACAATTGGAGAAGTGAATTATATAAATATAAAGTAGTAAAAATTGAACCATTAGGAGTA
GCACCCACCAAGGCAAAGAGAAGAGTGGTGCAGAGAGAAAAAAGAGCAGTGGGAATAGGAGCTTTGTTCC
TTGGGTTCTTGGGAGCAGCAGGAAGCACTATGGGCGCAGCGTCAATGACGCTGACGGTACAGGCCAGACA
ATTATTGTCTGGTATAGTGCAGCAGCAGAACAATTTGCTGAGGGCTATTGAGGCGCAACAGCATCTGTTG
CAACTCACAGTCTGGGGCATCAAGCAGCTCCAGGCAAGAATCCTGGCTGTGGAAAGATACCTAAAGGATC
AACAGCTCCTGGGGATTTGGGGTTGCTCTGGAAAACTCATTTGCACCACTGCTGTGCCTTGGAATGCTAG
TTGGAGTAATAAATCTCTGGAACAGATTTGGAATCACACGACCTGGATGGAGTGGGACAGAGAAATTAAC
AATTACACAAGCTTAATACACTCCTTAATTGAAGAATCGCAAAACCAGCAAGAAAAGAATGAACAAGAAT
TATTGGAATTAGATAAATGGGCAAGTTTGTGGAATTGGTTTAACA
Features (pLannotate 1.2.2; 29 found; start..end, strand, type, name):
      3..158     +  CDS            env (fragment): ENV_HV1H2 - Experimental evidence at protein level: Swiss-Prot protein existence level 1. [Transmembrane protein gp41]: Acts as a class I viral fusion protein. Under the current model, the protein has at least 3 conformational states: pre-fusion native state, pre-hairpin intermediate state, and post-fusion hairpin state. During fusion of viral and target intracellular membranes, the coiled coil regions (heptad repeats) assume a trimer-of-hairpins structure, positioning the fusion peptide in close proximity to the C-terminal region of the ectodomain. The formation of this structure appears to d
    162..402     +  promoter       U6 promoter: RNA polymerase III promoter for human U6 snRNA
    432..507     +  misc_RNA       gRNA scaffold: guide RNA scaffold for the Streptococcus pyogenes CRISPR/Cas9 system
    563..680     +  misc_feature   cPPT/CTS: central polypurine tract and central termination sequence of HIV-1
    746..812     +  CDS            small t antigen (fragment): SV40 (simian virus 40) small t antigen
    838..1049    +  promoter       EF-1α core promoter: core promoter for human elongation factor EF-1α
   1050..1988    +  intron         EF-1α intron A: intron upstream of the start codon of human EF-1α
   2010..2609    +  CDS            PuroR (fragment): puromycin N-acetyltransferase; pac from Streptomyces; confers resistance to puromycin
   2625..3213    +  misc_feature   WPRE: woodchuck hepatitis virus posttranscriptional regulatory element
   3264..3283    +  misc_feature   cPPT/CTS (fragment): central polypurine tract and central termination sequence of HIV-1
   3285..3518    +  LTR            3' LTR (ΔU3): self-inactivating 3' long terminal repeat (LTR) from HIV-1
   3596..3717    +  polyA_signal   SV40 poly(A) signal: SV40 polyadenylation signal
   3757..3892    +  rep_origin     SV40 ori: SV40 origin of replication
   3913..3931    -  promoter       T7 promoter: promoter for bacteriophage T7 RNA polymerase
   3939..4094    +  CDS            lacZα (fragment): LacZα fragment of β-galactosidase; lacZ fragment
   4099..4527    +  rep_origin     f1 ori (sequence partly withheld): f1 bacteriophage origin of replication; arrow indicates direction of (+) strand synthesis
   4580..4684    +  promoter       AmpR promoter: bla
   4685..5545    +  CDS            AmpR: β-lactamase; bla; confers resistance to ampicillin, carbenicillin, and related antibiotics
   5716..6304    +  rep_origin     ori: high-copy-number ColE1/pMB1/pBR322/pUC origin of replication
   6487..6579    +  CDS            lacI (fragment): lac repressor; lacI; The lac repressor binds to the lac operator to inhibit transcription in E. coli. This inhibition can be relieved by adding lactose or isopropyl-β-D-thiogalactopyranoside (IPTG).
   6592..6613    +  protein_bind   CAP binding site: CAP binding activates transcription in the presence of cAMP. E. coli catabolite activator protein
   6628..6658    +  promoter       lac promoter: promoter for the E. coli lac operon
   6666..6682    +  protein_bind   lac operator: The lac repressor binds to the lac operator to inhibit transcription in E. coli. This inhibition can be relieved by adding lactose or isopropyl-β-D-thiogalactopyranoside (IPTG). lac repressor encoded by lacI
   6727..6745    +  promoter       T3 promoter: promoter for bacteriophage T3 RNA polymerase
   6773..6999    +  promoter       RSV promoter: Rous sarcoma virus enhancer/promoter
   7000..7180    +  LTR            5' LTR (truncated): truncated 5' long terminal repeat (LTR) from HIV-1
   7227..7352    +  misc_feature   HIV-1 Ψ: packaging signal of human immunodeficiency virus type 1
   7336..7699    +  CDS            HIV-1 gag (fragment): gag protein from human immunodeficiency virus 1; gag
   7845..8078    +  misc_feature   RRE: The Rev response element (RRE) of HIV-1 allows for Rev-dependent mRNA export from the nucleus to the cytoplasm.
