[The description below was written by a language model from this plasmid's Addgene catalogue record and pLannotate feature annotations shown in this document.]
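Description:
Lenti-guide-puro mAtp6v1a-1 is a lentiviral guide RNA expression plasmid built on the lenti-guide puro backbone, designed for stable delivery of a single CRISPR guide against mouse Atp6v1a, which encodes the A subunit of the V1 domain of the vacuolar H+-ATPase. It is maintained in E. coli through a high-copy ColE1/pUC-type origin with ampicillin resistance (β-lactamase). An f1 origin, lac promoter/operator remnants and T3/T7 promoters are left over from the cloning backbone.

The viral cassette has a third-generation, self-inactivating layout. An RSV promoter drives a truncated HIV-1 5′ LTR, followed by the Ψ packaging signal with partial gag sequence, the Rev response element, a short env fragment, cPPT/CTS, WPRE and a ΔU3 3′ LTR. An SV40 poly(A) signal and SV40 origin lie downstream. Within this unit, the human U6 RNA polymerase III promoter transcribes the 20-nucleotide Atp6v1a spacer, which sits in the gap between the promoter and the annotated S. pyogenes Cas9 gRNA scaffold. A separate EF-1α promoter, annotated as the core promoter plus intron A, expresses puromycin N-acetyltransferase so that transduced mammalian cells can be selected with puromycin.

The feature table shows no Cas9 coding sequence, so the nuclease must be supplied separately, for example in Cas9-expressing cells. Packaging functions and an envelope protein must likewise come from helper plasmids. The stated purpose is lentiviral stable expression of the first of the Atp6v1a guides, and the associated publication reports a genome-wide screen for regulators of the Parkinson's disease-linked kinase LRRK2. The record does not state how this guide was used in that work, and the cloning sites used to insert it are not recorded.
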