Addgene plasmid #198477: Lenti-guide-puro mAtp6v1a-1
Purpose: lentiviral stable expression of mAtp6v1a gRNA 1
Depositing lab: Suzanne Pfeffer. Depositing organization: Stanford University. Publication: Genome-wide screen reveals Rab12 GTPase as a critical activator of Parkinson's disease-linked LRRK2 kinase. Dhekne HS, Tonelli F, Yeshaw WM, Chiang CY, Limouse C, Jaimon E, Purlyte E, Alessi DR, Pfeffer SR. Elife. 2023 Oct 24;12:e87098. doi: 10.7554/eLife.87098. PubMed 37874635.
Backbone
  Vector backbone: lenti-guide puro
  Vector type: Mammalian Expression, Lentiviral
  Selectable markers: Puromycin
Growth in bacteria
  Bacterial resistance: Ampicillin, 100 μg/mL
  Growth temperature: 37°C
  Growth strain: NEB Stable
  Copy number: High Copy
Gene/Insert
  Gene/Insert name: mouse ATPv1a
  gRNA/shRNA sequence: AGTCGGCCATCATACTGACG
  Species: M. musculus (mouse)
  Insert size (bp): 20
  Entrez Gene: Atp6v1a (a.k.a. AI647066, Atp6a1, Atp6a2, Atp6v1a1, VA68, VPP2)
  Promoter: U6
  Cloning method: Restriction Enzyme; 5′ cloning site Unknown (unknown if destroyed); 3′ cloning site Unknown (unknown if destroyed)
  Sequencing primers: 5′ gcctatttcccatgattccttc
Terms and licenses: Academic/Nonprofit Terms; Industry Terms: Not Available to Industry
Depositor comments: Please visit https://www.biorxiv.org/content/10.1101/2023.02.17.529028v1 for bioRxiv preprint.
How to cite: Lenti-guide-puro mAtp6v1a-1 was a gift from Suzanne Pfeffer (Addgene plasmid # 198477 ; http://n2t.net/addgene:198477 ; RRID:Addgene_198477)
